>Addgene plasmid #166407 | pWZL N-Myc-hPOT1_K90E-IRES_hygro | addgene full sequence | sequence record 333514 | Addgene NGS Result
CTGAATATGGGCCAAACAGGATATCTGTGGTAAGCAGTTCCTGCCCCGGCTCAGGGCCAAGAACAGATGG
AACAGCTGAATATGGGCCAAACAGGATATCTGTGGTAAGCAGTTCCTGCCCCGGCTCAGGGCCAAGAACA
GATGGTCCCCAGATGCGGTCCAGCCCTCAGCAGTTTCTAGAGAACCATCAGATGTTTCCAGGGTGCCCCA
AGGACCTGAAATGACCCTGTGCCTTATTTGAACTAACCAATCAGTTCGCTTCTCGCTTCTGTTCGCGCGC
TTCTGCTCCCCGAGCTCAATAAAAGAGCCCACAACCCCTCACTCGGGGCGCCAGTCCTCCGATTGACTGA
GTCGCCCGGGTACCCGTGTATCCAATAAACCCTCTTGCAGTTGCATCCGACTTGTGGTCTCGCTGTTCCT
TGGGAGGGTCTCCTCTGAGTGATTGACTACCCGTCAGCGGGGGTCTTTCATTTGGGGGCTCGTCCGGGAT
CGGGAGACCCCTGCCCAGGGACCACCGACCCACCACCGGGAGGCAAGCTGGCCAGCAACTTATCTGTGTC
TGTCCGATTGTCTAGTGTCTATGACTGATTTTATGCGCCTGCGTCGGTACTAGTTAGCTAACTAGCTCTG
TATCTGGCGGACCCGTGGTGGAACTGACGAGTTCTGAACACCCGGCCGCAACCCTGGGAGACGTCCCAGG
GACTTTGGGGGCCGTTTTTGTGGCCCGACCTGAGGAAGGGAGTCGATGTGGAATCCGACCCCGTCAGGAT
ATGTGGTTCTGGTAGGAGACGAGAACCTAAAACAGTTCCCGCCTCCGTCTGAATTTTTGCTTTCGGTTTG
GAACCGAAGCCGCGCGTCTTGTCTGCTGCAGCGCTGCAGCATCGTTCTGTGTTGTCTCTGTCTGACTGTG
TTTCTGTATTTGTCTGAAAATTAGGGCCAGACTGTTACCACTCCCTTAAGTTTGACCTTAGGTCACTGGA
AAGATGTCGAGCGGATCGCTCACAACCAGTCGGTAGATGTCAAGAAGAGACGTTGGGTTACCTTCTGCTC
TGCAGAATGGCCAACCTTTAACGTCGGATGGCCGCGAGACGGCACCTTTAACCGAGACCTCATCACCCAG
GTTAAGATCAAGGTCTTTTCACCTGGCCCGCATGGACACCCAGACCAGGTCCCCTACATCGTGACCTGGG
AAGCCTTGGCTTTTGACCCCCCTCCCTGGGTCAAGCCCTTTGTACACCCTAAGCCTCCGCCTCCTCTTCC
TCCATCCGCCCCGTCTCTCCCCCTTGAACCTCCTCGTTCGACCCCGCCTCGATCCTCCCTTTATCCAGCC
CTCACTCCTTCTCTAGGCGCCGGCCGGATCAGCCACCATGGAACAAAAGTTGATTTCTGAAGAAGATTTG
TTAAGAAAGAGAGGATCCTTGGTTCCAGCAACAAATTATATATATACACCCCTGAATCAACTTAAGGGTG
GTACAATTGTCAATGTCTATGGTGTTGTGAAGTTCTTTAAGCCCCCATATCTAAGCAAAGGAACTGATTA
TTGCTCAGTTGTAACTATTGTGGACCAGACAAATGTAAAACTAACTTGCCTGCTCTTTAGTGGAAACTAT
GAAGCCCTTCCAATAATTTATAAAAATGGAGATATTGTTCGCTTTCACAGGCTGAAGATTCAAGTATATG
AGAAGGAGACTCAGGGTATCACCAGCTCTGGCTTTGCATCTTTGACGTTTGAGGGAACTTTGGGAGCCCC
TATCATACCTCGCACTTCAAGCAAGTATTTTAACTTCACTACTGAGGACCACAAAATGGTAGAAGCCTTA
CGTGTTTGGGCATCTACTCATATGTCACCGTCTTGGACATTACTAAAATTGTGTGATGTTCAGCCAATGC
AGTATTTTGACCTGACTTGTCAGCTCTTGGGCAAAGCAGAAGTGGACGGAGCATCATTTCTTCTAAAGGT
ATGGGATGGCACCAGGACACCATTTCCATCTTGGAGAGTCTTAATACAAGACCTTGTTCTTGAAGGTGAT
TTAAGTCACATCCATCGGCTACAAAATCTGACAATAGACATTTTAGTCTACGATAACCATGTTCATGTGG
CAAGATCTCTGAAGGTTGGAAGCTTTCTTAGAATCTATAGCCTTCATACCAAACTTCAATCAATGAATTC
AGAGAATCAGACAATGTTAAGTTTAGAGTTTCATCTTCATGGAGGTACCAGTTACGGTCGGGGAATCAGG
GTCTTGCCAGAAAGTAACTCTGATGTGGATCAACTGAAAAAGGATTTAGAATCTGCAAATTTGACAGCCA
ATCAGCATTCAGATGTTATCTGTCAATCAGAACCTGACGACAGCTTTCCAAGCTCTGGATCAGTATCATT
ATACGAGGTAGAAAGATGTCAACAGCTATCTGCTACAATACTTACAGATCATCAGTATTTGGAGAGGACA
CCACTATGTGCCATTTTGAAACAAAAAGCTCCTCAACAATACCGCATCCGAGCAAAATTGAGGTCATATA
AGCCCAGAAGACTATTTCAGTCTGTTAAACTTCATTGCCCTAAATGTCATTTGCTGCAAGAAGTTCCACA
TGAGGGCGATTTGGATATAATTTTTCAGGATGGTGCAACTAAAACCCCAGATGTCAAGCTACAAAATACA
TCATTATATGATTCAAAAATCTGGACCACTAAAAATCAAAAAGGACGAAAAGTAGCAGTTCATTTTGTGA
AAAATAATGGTATTCTCCCGCTTTCAAATGAATGTCTACTTTTGATAGAAGGAGGTACACTCAGTGAAAT
TTGCAAACTCTCGAACAAGTTTAATAGTGTAATTCCTGTGAGATCTGGCCACGAAGACCTGGAACTTTTG
GACCTTTCAGCACCATTTCTTATACAAGGAACAATACATCACTATGGATGTAAACAGTGTTCTAGTTTGA
GATCCATACAAAATCTAAATTCCCTGGTTGATAAAACATCGTGGATTCCTTCTTCTGTGGCAGAAGCACT
GGGTATTGTACCCCTCCAATATGTGTTTGTTATGACCTTTACACTTGATGATGGAACAGGAGTACTAGAA
GCCTATCTCATGGATTCTGACAAATTCTTCCAGATTCCAGCATCAGAAGTTCTGATGGATGATGACCTTC
AGAAAAGTGTGGATATGATCATGGATATGTTTTGTCCTCCAGGAATAAAAATTGATGCATATCCGTGGTT
GGAATGCTTCATCAAGTCATACAATGTCACAAATGGAACAGATAATCAAATTTGCTATCAGATTTTTGAC
ACCACAGTTGCAGAAGATGTAATCTAACTCGACCAATTCCGGTTATTTTCCACCATATTGCCGTCTTTTG
GCAATGTGAGGGCCCGGAAACCTGGCCCTGTCTTCTTGACGAGCATTCCTAGGGGTCTTTCCCCTCTCGC
CAAAGGAATGCAAGGTCTGTTGAATGTCGTGAAGGAAGCAGTTCCTCTGGAAGCTTCTTGAAGACAAACA
ACGTCTGTAGCGACCCTTTGCAGGCAGCGGAACCCCCCACCTGGCGACAGGTGCCTCTGCGGCCAAAAGC
CACGTGTATAAGATACACCTGCAAAGGCGGCACAACCCCAGTGCCACGTTGTGAGTTGGATAGTTGTGGA
AAGAGTCAAATGGCTCTCCTCAAGCGTATTCAACAAGGGGCTGAAGGATGCCCAGAAGGTACCCCATTGT
ATGGGATCTGATCTGGGGCCTCGGTGCACATGCTTTACATGTGTTTAGTCGAGGTTAAAAAACGTCTAGG
CCCCCCGAACCACGGGGACGTGGTTTTCCTTTGAAAAACACGATGATAATACCATGAAAAAGCCTGAACT
CACCGCGACGTCTGTCGAGAAGTTTCTGATCGAAAAGTTCGACAGCGTCTCCGACCTGATGCAGCTCTCG
GAGGGCGAAGAATCTCGTGCTTTCAGCTTCGATGTAGGAGGGCGTGGATATGTCCTGCGGGTAAATAGCT
GCGCCGATGGTTTCTACAAAGATCGTTATGTTTATCGGCACTTTGCATCGGCCGCGCTCCCGATTCCGGA
AGTGCTTGACATTGGGGAATTTAGCGAGAGCCTGACCTATTGCATCTCCCGCCGTGCACAGGGTGTCACG
TTGCAAGACCTGCCTGAAACCGAACTGCCCGCTGTTCTGCAGCCGGTCGCGGAGGCCATGGATGCGATCG
CTGCGGCCGATCTTAGCCAGACGAGCGGGTTCGGCCCATTCGGACCGCAAGGAATCGGTCAATACACTAC
ATGGCGTGATTTCATATGCGCGATTGCTGATCCCCATGTGTATCACTGGCAAACTGTGATGGACGACACC
GTCAGTGCGTCCGTCGCGCAGGCTCTCGATGAGCTGATGCTTTGGGCCGAGGACTGCCCCGAAGTCCGGC
ACCTCGTGCACGCGGATTTCGGCTCCAACAATGTCCTGACGGACAATGGCCGCATAACAGCGGTCATTGA
CTGGAGCGAGGCGATGTTCGGGGATTCCCAATACGAGGTCGCCAACATCTTCTTCTGGAGGCCGTGGTTG
GCTTGTATGGAGCAGCAGACGCGCTACTTCGAGCGGAGGCATCCGGAGCTTGCAGGATCGCCGCGGCTCC
GGGCGTATATGCTCCGCATTGGTCTTGACCAACTCTATCAGAGCTTGGTTGACGGCAATTTCGATGATGC
AGCTTGGGCGCAGGGTCGATGCGACGCAATCGTCCGATCCGGAGCCGGGACTGTCGGGCGTACACAAATC
GCCCGCAGAAGCGCGGCCGTCTGGACCGATGGCTGTGTAGAAGTACTCGCCGATAGTGGAAACCGACGCC
CCAGCACTCGTCCGAGGGCAAAGGAATAGAGTAGATGCCGACCGGGATCTATCGATAAAATAAAAGATTT
TATTTAGTCTCCAGAAAAAGGGGGGAATGAAAGACCCCACCTGTAGGTTTGGCAAGCTAGCTTAAGTAAC
GCCATTTTGCAAGGCATGGAAAAATACATAACTGAGAATAGAGAAGTTCAGATCAAGGTCAGGAACAGAT
GGAACAGCTGAATATGGGCCAAACAGGATATCTGTGGTAAGCAGTTCCTGCCCCGGCTCAGGGCCAAGAA
CAGATGGAACAGCTGAATATGGGCCAAACAGGATATCTGTGGTAAGCAGTTCCTGCCCCGGCTCAGGGCC
AAGAACAGATGGTCCCCAGATGCGGTCCAGCCCTCAGCAGTTTCTAGAGAACCATCAGATGTTTCCAGGG
TGCCCCAAGGACCTGAAATGACCCTGTGCCTTATTTGAACTAACCAATCAGTTCGCTTCTCGCTTCTGTT
CGCGCGCTTCTGCTCCCCGAGCTCAATAAAAGAGCCCACAACCCCTCACTCGGGGCGCCAGTCCTCCGAT
TGACTGAGTCGCCCGGGTACCCGTGTATCCAATAAACCCTCTTGCAGTTGCATCCGACTTGTGGTCTCGC
TGTTCCTTGGGAGGGTCTCCTCTGAGTGATTGACTACCCGTCAGCGGGGGTCTTTCACATGCAGCATGTA
TCAAAATTAATTTGGTTTTTTTTCTTAAGTATTTACATTAAATGGCCATAGTTGCATTAATGAATCGGCC
AACGCGCGGGGAGAGGCGGTTTGCGTATTGGGCGCTCTTCCGCTTCCTCGCTCACTGACTCGCTGCGCTC
GGTCGTTCGGCTGCGGCGAGCGGTATCAGCTCACTCAAAGGCGGTAATACGGTTATCCACAGAATCAGGG
GATAACGCAGGAAAGAACATGTGAGCAAAAGGCCAGCAAAAGGCCAGGAACCGTAAAAAGGCCGCGTTGC
TGGCGTTTTTCCATAGGCTCCGCCCCCCTGACGAGCATCACAAAAATCGACGCTCAAGTCAGAGGTGGCG
AAACCCGACAGGACTATAAAGATACCAGGCGTTTCCCCCTGGAAGCTCCCTCGTGCGCTCTCCTGTTCCG
ACCCTGCCGCTTACCGGATACCTGTCCGCCTTTCTCCCTTCGGGAAGCGTGGCGCTTTCTCATAGCTCAC
GCTGTAGGTATCTCAGTTCGGTGTAGGTCGTTCGCTCCAAGCTGGGCTGTGTGCACGAACCCCCCGTTCA
GCCCGACCGCTGCGCCTTATCCGGTAACTATCGTCTTGAGTCCAACCCGGTAAGACACGACTTATCGCCA
CTGGCAGCAGCCACTGGTAACAGGATTAGCAGAGCGAGGTATGTAGGCGGTGCTACAGAGTTCTTGAAGT
GGTGGCCTAACTACGGCTACACTAGAAGAACAGTATTTGGTATCTGCGCTCTGCTGAAGCCAGTTACCTT
CGGAAAAAGAGTTGGTAGCTCTTGATCCGGCAAACAAACCACCGCTGGTAGCGGTGGTTTTTTTGTTTGC
AAGCAGCAGATTACGCGCAGAAAAAAAGGATCTCAAGAAGATCCTTTGATCTTTTCTACGGGGTCTGACG
CTCAGTGGAACGAAAACTCACGTTAAGGGATTTTGGTCATGAGATTATCAAAAAGGATCTTCACCTAGAT
CCTTTTGCGGCCGCAAATCAATCTAAAGTATATATGAGTAAACTTGGTCTGACAGTTACCAATGCTTAAT
CAGTGAGGCACCTATCTCAGCGATCTGTCTATTTCGTTCATCCATAGTTGCCTGACTCCCCGTCGTGTAG
ATAACTACGATACGGGAGGGCTTACCATCTGGCCCCAGTGCTGCAATGATACCGCGAGACCCACGCTCAC
CGGCTCCAGATTTATCAGCAATAAACCAGCCAGCCGGAAGGGCCGAGCGCAGAAGTGGTCCTGCAACTTT
ATCCGCCTCCATCCAGTCTATTAATTGTTGCCGGGAAGCTAGAGTAAGTAGTTCGCCAGTTAATAGTTTG
CGCAACGTTGTTGCCATTGCTACAGGCATCGTGGTGTCACGCTCGTCGTTTGGTATGGCTTCATTCAGCT
CCGGTTCCCAACGATCAAGGCGAGTTACATGATCCCCCATGTTGTGCAAAAAAGCGGTTAGCTCCTTCGG
TCCTCCGATCGTTGTCAGAAGTAAGTTGGCCGCAGTGTTATCACTCATGGTTATGGCAGCACTGCATAAT
TCTCTTACTGTCATGCCATCCGTAAGATGCTTTTCTGTGACTGGTGAGTACTCAACCAAGTCATTCTGAG
AATAGTGTATGCGGCGACCGAGTTGCTCTTGCCCGGCGTCAATACGGGATAATACCGCGCCACATAGCAG
AACTTTAAAAGTGCTCATCATTGGAAAACGTTCTTCGGGGCGAAAACTCTCAAGGATCTTACCGCTGTTG
AGATCCAGTTCGATGTAACCCACTCGTGCACCCAACTGATCTTCAGCATCTTTTACTTTCACCAGCGTTT
CTGGGTGAGCAAAAACAGGAAGGCAAAATGCCGCAAAAAAGGGAATAAGGGCGACACGGAAATGTTGAAT
ACTCATACTCTTCCTTTTTCAATATTATTGAAGCATTTATCAGGGTTATTGTCTCATGAGCGGATACATA
TTTGAATGTATTTAGAAAAATAAACAAATAGGGGTTCCGCGCACATTTCCCCGAAAAGTGCCACCTGCAG
C
Features (pLannotate 1.2.2; 13 found; start..end, strand, type, name):
      1..470     +  LTR            LTR: long terminal repeat from Moloney murine leukemia virus
    594..868     +  misc_feature   MESV Ψ (fragment): packaging signal of murine embryonic stem cell virus
    935..1351    +  CDS            gag (truncated): truncated Moloney murine leukemia virus (MMLV) gag gene lacking the start codon
   1369..1397    +  CDS            3xMyc (fragment): 3 tandem Myc epitope tags
   1416..3314    +  CDS            POT1: POTE1_HUMAN - Experimental evidence at protein level: Swiss-Prot protein existence level 1. Component of the telomerase ribonucleoprotein (RNP) complex that is essential for the replication of chromosome termini. Is a component of the double-stranded telomeric DNA-binding TRF1 complex which is involved in the regulation of telomere length by cis- inhibition of telomerase. Also acts as a single-stranded telomeric DNA- binding protein and thus may act as a downstream effector of the TRF1 complex and may transduce information about telomere maintenance and/or length to the telomere terminus. Comp
   3368..3829    +  misc_feature   IRES: internal ribosome entry site (IRES) of the encephalomyocarditis virus (EMCV)
   3834..4856    +  CDS            hph: KHYB_ECOLX - Experimental evidence at protein level: Swiss-Prot protein existence level 1. The aminoglycoside phosphotransferases achieve inactivation of their antibiotic substrates by phosphorylation. Only phosphorylates hygromycin and closely related compounds such as demethyl analogs and destomycin. From Escherichia coli.
   4926..5047    +  LTR            3' LTR (ΔU3) (fragment): self-inactivating 3' long terminal repeat (LTR) from Moloney murine leukemia virus
   5048..5517    +  LTR            LTR: long terminal repeat from Moloney murine leukemia virus
   5583..5635    -  CDS            lacI (fragment): lac repressor; lacI; The lac repressor binds to the lac operator to inhibit transcription in E. coli. This inhibition can be relieved by adding lactose or isopropyl-β-D-thiogalactopyranoside (IPTG).
   5818..6406    -  rep_origin     ori: high-copy-number ColE1/pMB1/pBR322/pUC origin of replication
   6566..7426    -  CDS            AmpR: β-lactamase; bla; confers resistance to ampicillin, carbenicillin, and related antibiotics
   7427..7531    -  promoter       AmpR promoter: bla
