[The description below was written by a language model from this plasmid's Addgene catalogue record and pLannotate feature annotations shown in this document.]
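Description:
pWZL N-Myc-hPOT1_K90E-IRES_hygro is a 7.5 kb Moloney murine leukemia virus-based retroviral vector built on the pWZL N-MYC backbone and catalogued as a mammalian expression plasmid for producing the K90E mutant of human POT1. In bacteria it is maintained through a high-copy ColE1/pUC-type origin and an ampicillin resistance gene driven by its own bla promoter. The retroviral portion is bounded by MMLV long terminal repeats and includes a packaging signal (annotated as an MESV Ψ fragment) followed by a truncated gag segment lacking its start codon. These elements allow the transcribed genome to be packaged into virions when the viral proteins are supplied in trans. No separate internal promoter is annotated, so expression of the payload presumably comes from the 5′ LTR. The 3′ end carries a full LTR preceded by a short stretch that the annotation software matched to a ΔU3 LTR fragment, so the table does not clearly support a self-inactivating design.

The payload is a single bicistronic transcript. A Myc epitope supplied by the backbone (detected as a fragment of a 3xMyc annotation) sits at the N terminus of the roughly 1.9 kb human POT1 coding sequence, which was cloned between BamHI and EcoRI sites. POT1 is the single-stranded telomeric DNA-binding protein involved in telomere length regulation and end protection. Downstream, an EMCV IRES directs translation of the hygromycin phosphotransferase gene, so hygromycin-resistant cells should also express the tagged POT1 mutant. The construct is suited to stable transduction of mammalian cells, with detection of the protein via the Myc tag. The associated publication concerns replication stress and telomere relocalization caused by POT1 dysfunction.
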