Addgene plasmid #166407: pWZL N-Myc-hPOT1_K90E-IRES_hygro
Purpose: Express hPOT1 K90E in mammalian cells
Depositing lab: Agnel Sfeir. Depositing organization: NYU Grossman School of Medicine. Publication: Replication stress conferred by POT1 dysfunction promotes telomere relocalization to the nuclear pore. Pinzaru AM, Kareh M, Lamm N, Lazzerini-Denchi E, Cesare AJ, Sfeir A. Genes Dev. 2020 Dec 1;34(23-24):1619-1636. doi: 10.1101/gad.337287.120. Epub 2020 Oct 29. PubMed 33122293.
Backbone
  Vector backbone: pWZL N-MYC
  Backbone size w/o insert (bp): 5665
  Total vector size (bp): 7561
  Vector type: Mammalian Expression
  Selectable markers: Hygromycin
Growth in bacteria
  Bacterial resistance: Ampicillin, 100 μg/mL
  Growth temperature: 37°C
  Growth strain: NEB Stable
  Copy number: Unknown
Gene/Insert
  Gene/Insert name: hPOT1 (alt names: POT1; CMM10, GLM9, HPOT1)
  Species: H. sapiens (human)
  Insert size (bp): 1896
  Mutation: K90E
  Entrez Gene: POT1 (a.k.a. CMM10, CRMCC3, GLM9, HPOT1, PFBMFT8, TPDS3)
  Tag / fusion protein: myc (N terminal on backbone)
  Cloning method: Restriction Enzyme; 5′ cloning site BamHI (unknown if destroyed); 3′ cloning site EcoRI (unknown if destroyed)
  Sequencing primers: 5′ CCTTTGTACACCCTAAGCCT; 3′ AATGCTCGTCAAGAAGAC
Terms and licenses: Academic/Nonprofit Terms; Industry Terms: Not Available to Industry
How to cite: pWZL N-Myc-hPOT1_K90E-IRES_hygro was a gift from Agnel Sfeir (Addgene plasmid # 166407 ; http://n2t.net/addgene:166407 ; RRID:Addgene_166407)
